>Addgene plasmid #215464 | pINDUCER20-Src(Y527F) | addgene full sequence | sequence record 466122 | Addgene NGS Result
TGGAAGGGCTAATTCACTCCCAAAGAAGACAAGATATCCTTGATCTGTGGATCTACCACACACAAGGCTA
CTTCCCTGATTAGCAGAACTACACACCAGGGCCAGGGGTCAGATATCCACTGACCTTTGGATGGTGCTAC
AAGCTAGTACCAGTTGAGCCAGATAAGGTAGAAGAGGCCAATAAAGGAGAGAACACCAGCTTGTTACACC
CTGTGAGCCTGCATGGGATGGATGACCCGGAGAGAGAAGTGTTAGAGTGGAGGTTTGACAGCCGCCTAGC
ATTTCATCACGTGGCCCGAGAGCTGCATCCGGAGTACTTCAAGAACTGCTGATATCGAGCTTGCTACAAG
GGACTTTCCGCTGGGGACTTTCCAGGGAGGCGTGGCCTGGGCGGGACTGGGGAGTGGCGAGCCCTCAGAT
CCTGCATATAAGCAGCTGCTTTTTGCCTGTACTGGGTCTCTCTGGTTAGACCAGATCTGAGCCTGGGAGC
TCTCTGGCTAACTAGGGAACCCACTGCTTAAGCCTCAATAAAGCTTGCCTTGAGTGCTTCAAGTAGTGTG
TGCCCGTCTGTTGTGTGACTCTGGTAACTAGAGATCCCTCAGACCCTTTTAGTCAGTGTGGAAAATCTCT
AGCAGTGGCGCCCGAACAGGGACTTGAAAGCGAAAGGGAAACCAGAGGAGCTCTCTCGACGCAGGACTCG
GCTTGCTGAAGCGCGCACGGCAAGAGGCGAGGGGCGGCGACTGGTGAGTACGCCAAAAATTTTGACTAGC
GGAGGCTAGAAGGAGAGAGATGGGTGCGAGAGCGTCAGTATTAAGCGGGGGAGAATTAGATCGCGATGGG
AAAAAATTCGGTTAAGGCCAGGGGGAAAGAAAAAATATAAATTAAAACATATAGTATGGGCAAGCAGGGA
GCTAGAACGATTCGCAGTTAATCCTGGCCTGTTAGAAACATCAGAAGGCTGTAGACAAATACTGGGACAG
CTACAACCATCCCTTCAGACAGGATCAGAAGAACTTAGATCATTATATAATACAGTAGCAACCCTCTATT
GTGTGCATCAAAGGATAGAGATAAAAGACACCAAGGAAGCTTTAGACAAGATAGAGGAAGAGCAAAACAA
AAGTAAGACCACCGCACAGCAAGCGGCCGGCCGCTGATCTTCAGACCTGGAGGAGGAGATATGAGGGACA
ATTGGAGAAGTGAATTATATAAATATAAAGTAGTAAAAATTGAACCATTAGGAGTAGCACCCACCAAGGC
AAAGAGAAGAGTGGTGCAGAGAGAAAAAAGAGCAGTGGGAATAGGAGCTTTGTTCCTTGGGTTCTTGGGA
GCAGCAGGAAGCACTATGGGCGCAGCGTCAATGACGCTGACGGTACAGGCCAGACAATTATTGTCTGGTA
TAGTGCAGCAGCAGAACAATTTGCTGAGGGCTATTGAGGCGCAACAGCATCTGTTGCAACTCACAGTCTG
GGGCATCAAGCAGCTCCAGGCAAGAATCCTGGCTGTGGAAAGATACCTAAAGGATCAACAGCTCCTGGGG
ATTTGGGGTTGCTCTGGAAAACTCATTTGCACCACTGCTGTGCCTTGGAATGCTAGTTGGAGTAATAAAT
CTCTGGAACAGATTTGGAATCACACGACCTGGATGGAGTGGGACAGAGAAATTAACAATTACACAAGCTT
AATACACTCCTTAATTGAAGAATCGCAAAACCAGCAAGAAAAGAATGAACAAGAATTATTGGAATTAGAT
AAATGGGCAAGTTTGTGGAATTGGTTTAACATAACAAATTGGCTGTGGTATATAAAATTATTCATAATGA
TAGTAGGAGGCTTGGTAGGTTTAAGAATAGTTTTTGCTGTACTTTCTATAGTGAATAGAGTTAGGCAGGG
ATATTCACCATTATCGTTTCAGACCCACCTCCCAACCCCGAGGGGACCCGACAGGCCCGAAGGAATAGAA
GAAGAAGGTGGAGAGAGAGACAGAGACAGATCCATTCGATTAGTGAACGGATCTCGACGGTATCGCCGAA
TTCACAAATGGCAGTATTCATCCACAATTTTAAAAGAAAAGGGGGGATTGGGGGGTACAGTGCAGGGGAA
AGAATAGTAGACATAATAGCAACAGACATACAAACTAAAGAATTACAAAAACAAATTACAAAAATTCAAA
ATTTTCGGGTTTATTACAGGGACAGCAGAGATCCAGTTTGGACTAGGATCCTTTACCACTCCCTATCAGT
GATAGAGAAAAGTGAAAGTCGAGTTTACCACTCCCTATCAGTGATAGAGAAAAGTGAAAGTCGAGTTTAC
CACTCCCTATCAGTGATAGAGAAAAGTGAAAGTCGAGTTTACCACTCCCTATCAGTGATAGAGAAAAGTG
AAAGTCGAGTTTACCACTCCCTATCAGTGATAGAGAAAAGTGAAAGTCGAGTTTACCACTCCCTATCAGT
GATAGAGAAAAGTGAAAGTCGAGTTTACCACTCCCTATCAGTGATAGAGAAAAGTGAAAGTCGAGCTCGG
TACCCGGGTCGAGGTAGGCGTGTACGGTGGGAGGCCTATATAAGCAGAGCTCGTTTAGTGAACCGTCAGA
TCGCCTGGAGACGCCATCCACGCTGTTTTGACCTCCATAGAAGACACCGGGACCGATCCAGCCTCCGCGG
CCCCGAACTAGTCCAGTGTGGTGGAATTCTGCAGATATCAACAAGTTTGTACAAAAAAGCAGGCTGGCGC
CGGAACCAATTCAGTCGACTGGATCCGGTACCGCCACCATGGGGAGCAGCAAGAGCAAGCCCAAGGACCC
CAGCCAGCGCCGGCGCAGCCTGGAGCCACCCGACAGCACCCACCACGGGGGATTCCCAGCCTCGCAGACC
CCCAACAAGACAGCAGCCCCCGACACGCACCGCACCCCCAGCCGCTCCTTTGGGACCGTGGCCACCGAGC
CCAAGCTCTTCGGGGGCTTCAACACTTCTGACACCGTCACGTCGCCGCAGCGTGCCGGGGCACTGGCTGG
CGGCGTCACCACTTTCGTGGCTCTCTATGACTACGAGTCCCGGACTGAAACGGACTTGTCCTTCAAGAAA
GGAGAACGCCTGCAGATTGTCAACAACACGGAAGGTGACTGGTGGCTGGCTCATTCCCTCACTACAGGAC
AGACGGGCTACATCCCCAGTAACTATGTCGCGCCCTCAGACTCCATCCAGGCTGAAGAGTGGTACTTTGG
GAAGATCACTCGTCGGGAGTCCGAGCGGCTGCTGCTCAACCCCGAAAACCCCCGGGGAACCTTCTTGGTC
CGGGAGAGCGAGACGACAAAAGGTGCCTATTGCCTCTCCGTTTCTGACTTTGACAACGCCAAGGGGCTCA
ATGTGAAGCACTACAAGATCCGCAAGCTGGACAGCGGCGGCTTCTACATCACCTCACGCACACAGTTCAG
CAGCCTGCAGCAGCTGGTGGCCTACTACTCCAAACATGCTGATGGCTTGTGCCACCGCCTGACCAACGTC
TGCCCCACGTCCAAGCCCCAGACCCAGGGACTCGCCAAGGACGCGTGGGAAATCCCCCGGGAGTCGCTGC
GGCTGGAGGTGAAGCTGGGGCAGGGCTGCTTTGGAGAGGTCTGGATGGGGACCTGGAACGGCACCACCAG
AGTGGCCATAAAGACTCTGAAGCCCGGCACCATGTCCCCGGAGGCCTTCCTGCAGGAAGCCCAAGTGATG
AAGAAGCTCCGGCATGAGAAGCTGGTTCAGCTGTACGCAGTGGTGTCGGAAGAGCCCATCTACATCGTCA
CTGAGTACATGAGCAAGGGGAGCCTCCTGGATTTCCTGAAGGGAGAGATGGGCAAGTACCTGCGGCTGCC
ACAGCTCGTCGATATGGCTGCTCAGATTGCATCCGGCATGGCCTATGTGGAGAGGATGAACTACGTGCAC
CGAGACCTGCGGGCGGCCAACATCCTGGTGGGGGAGAACCTGGTGTGCAAGGTGGCTGACTTTGGGCTGG
CACGCCTCATCGAGGACAACGAGTACACAGCACGGCAAGGTGCCAAGTTCCCCATCAAGTGGACAGCCCC
CGAGGCAGCCCTCTATGGCCGGTTCACCATCAAGTCGGATGTCTGGTCCTTCGGCATCCTGCTGACTGAG
CTGACCACCAAGGGCCGGGTGCCATACCCAGGGATGGTCAACAGGGAGGTGCTGGACCAGGTGGAGAGGG
GCTACCGCATGCCCTGCCCGCCCGAGTGCCCCGAGTCGCTGCATGACCTCATGTGCCAGTGCTGGCGGAA
GGACCCTGAGGAGCGGCCCACTTTTGAGTACCTGCAGGCCTTCCTGGAGGACTACTTCACCTCGACAGAG
CCCCAGTTCCAGCCTGGAGAGAACCTATAGTGACTCGAGATATCTAGACCCAGCTTTCTTGTACAAAGTG
GTTGATATCCAGCACAGTGGCGGCCGCTCGAGTCTAGAGGGCCCGCGGTTCGAATACCCATACGACGTCC
CAGACTACGCTTAGTAATGATTAATTAAACTAGAAATTCTACCGGGTAGGGGAGGCGCTTTTCCCAAGGC
AGTCTGGAGTAACCCACCCAAGATCTGGCCTCCGCGCCGGGTTTTGGCGCCTCCCGCGGGCGCCCCCCTC
CTCACGGCGAGCGCTGCCACGTCAGACGAAGGGCGCAGCGAGCGTCCTGATCCTTCCGCCCGGACGCTCA
GGACAGCGGCCCGCTGCTCATAAGACTCGGCCTTAGAACCCCAGTATCAGCAGAAGGACATTTTAGGACG
GGACTTGGGTGACTCTAGGGCACTGGTTTTCTTTCCAGAGAGCGGAACAGGCGAGGAAAAGTAGTCCCTT
CTCGGCGATTCTGCGGAGGGATCTCCGTGGGGCGGTGAACGCCGATGATTATATAAGGACGCGCCGGGTG
TGGCACAGCTAGTTCCGTCGCAGCCGGGATTTGGGTCGCGGTTCTTGTTTGTGGATCGCTGTGATCGTCA
CTTGGTGAGTAGCGGGCTGCTGGGCTGGCCGGGGCTTTCGTGGCCGCCGGGCCGCTCGGTGGGACGGAAG
CGTGTGGAGAGACCGCCAAGGGCTGTAGTCTGGGTCCGCGAGCAAGGTTGCCCTGAACTGGGGGTTGGGG
GGAGCGCAGCAAAATGGCGGCTGTTCCCGAGTCTTGAATGGAAGACGCTTGTGAGGCGGGCTGTGAGGTC
GTTGAAACAAGGTGGGGGGCATGGTGGGCGGCAAGAACCCAAGGTCTTGAGGCCTTCGCTAATGCGGGAA
AGCTCTTATTCGGGTGAGATGGGCTGGGGCACCATCTGGGGACCCTGACGTGAAGTTTGTCACTGACTGG
AGAACTCGGTTTGTCGTCTGTTGCGGGGGCGGCAGTTATGGCGGTGCCGTTGGGCAGTGCACCCGTACCT
TTGGGAGCGCGCGCCCTCGTCGTGTCGTGACGTCACCCGTTCTGTTGGCTTATAATGCAGGGTGGGGCCA
CCTGCCGGTAGGTGTGCGGTAGGCTTTTCTCCGTCGCAGGACGCAGGGTTCGGGCCTAGGGTAGGCTCTC
CTGAATCGACAGGCGCCGGACCTCTGGTGAGGGGAGGGATAAGTGAGGCGTCAGTTTCTTTGGTCGGTTT
TATGTACCTATCTTCTTAAGTAGCTGAAGCTCCGGTTTTGAACTATGCGCTCGGGGTTGGCGAGTGTGTT
TTGTGAAGTTTTTTAGGCACCTTTTGAAATGTAATCATTTGGGTCAATATGTAATTTTCAGTGTTAGACT
AGTAAATTGTCCGCTAAATTCTGGCCGTTTTTGGCTTTTTTGTTAGACGAAGCTTGGTACCGAGCTCGGA
TCTCCACCCCGTACCGGTCCTGCAGTCGAATTCACCATGTCTAGACTGGACAAGAGCAAAGTCATAAACG
GAGCTCTGGAATTACTCAATGGTGTCGGTATCGAAGGCCTGACGACAAGGAAACTCGCTCAAAAGCTGGG
AGTTGAGCAGCCTACCCTGTACTGGCACGTGAAGAACAAGCGGGCCCTGCTCGATGCCCTGCCAATCGAG
ATGCTGGACAGGCATCATACCCACTTCTGCCCCCTGGAAGGCGAGTCATGGCAAGACTTTCTGCGGAACA
ACGCCAAGTCATACCGCTGTGCTCTCCTCTCACATCGCGACGGGGCTAAAGTGCATCTCGGCACCCGCCC
AACAGAGAAACAGTACGAAACCCTGGAAAATCAGCTCGCGTTCCTGTGTCAGCAAGGCTTCTCCCTGGAG
AACGCACTGTACGCTCTGTCCGCCGTGGGCCACTTTACACTGGGCTGCGTATTGGAGGAACAGGAGCATC
AAGTAGCAAAAGAGGAAAGAGAGACACCTACCACCGATTCTATGCCCCCACTTCTGAGACAAGCAATTGA
GCTGTTCGACCGGCAGGGAGCCGAACCTGCCTTCCTTTTCGGCCTGGAACTAATCATATGTGGCCTGGAG
AAACAGCTAAAGTGCGAAAGCGGCGGGCCGACCGACGCCCTTGACGATTTTGACTTAGACATGCTCCCAG
CCGATGCCCTTGACGACTTTGACCTTGATATGCTGCCTGCTGACGCTCTTGACGATTTTGACCTTGACAT
GCTCCCCGGGTAACTAAGTAAGGATCCGCGGCCGCACTAGAGGAATTCCGCCCCTCTCCCCCCCCCCCCC
CTAACGTTACTGGCCGAAGCCGCTTGGAATAAGGCCGGTGTGCGTTTGTCTATATGTTATTTTCCACCAT
ATTGCCGTCTTTTGGCAATGTGAGGGCCCGGAAACCTGGCCCTGTCTTCTTGACGAGCATTCCTAGGGGT
CTTTCCCCTCTCGCCAAAGGAATGCAAGGTCTGTTGAATGTCGTGAAGGAAGCAGTTCCTCTGGAAGCTT
CTTGAAGACAAACAACGTCTGTAGCGACCCTTTGCAGGCAGCGGAACCCCCCACCTGGCGACAGGTGCCT
CTGCGGCCAAAAGCCACGTGTATAAGATACACCTGCAAAGGCGGCACAACCCCAGTGCCACGTTGTGAGT
TGGATAGTTGTGGAAAGAGTCAAATGGCTCTCCTCAAGCGTATTCAACAAGGGGCTGAAGGATGCCCAGA
AGGTACCCCATTGTATGGGATCTGATCTGGGGCCTCGGTGCACATGCTTTACATGTGTTTAGTCGAGGTT
AAAAAAACGTCTAGGCCCCCCGAACCACGGGGACGTGGTTTTCCTTTGAAAAACACGATGATAAGCTTAC
CGGTCCACCATGATTGAACAAGATGGATTGCACGCAGGTTCTCCGGCCGCTTGGGTGGAGAGGCTATTCG
GCTATGACTGGGCACAACAGACAATCGGCTGCTCTGATGCCGCCGTGTTCCGGCTGTCAGCGCAGGGGCG
CCCGGTTCTTTTTGTCAAGACCGACCTGTCCGGTGCCCTGAATGAACTGCAAGACGAGGCAGCGCGGCTA
TCGTGGCTGGCCACGACGGGCGTTCCTTGCGCAGCTGTGCTCGACGTTGTCACTGAAGCGGGAAGGGACT
GGCTGCTATTGGGCGAAGTGCCGGGGCAGGATCTCCTGTCATCTCACCTTGCTCCTGCCGAGAAAGTATC
CATCATGGCTGATGCAATGCGGCGGCTGCATACGCTTGATCCGGCTACCTGCCCATTCGACCACCAAGCG
AAACATCGCATCGAGCGAGCACGTACTCGGATGGAAGCCGGTCTTGTCGATCAGGATGATCTGGACGAAG
AGCATCAGGGGCTCGCGCCAGCCGAACTGTTCGCCAGGCTCAAGGCGAGCATGCCCGACGGCGAGGATCT
CGTCGTGACCCATGGCGATGCCTGCTTGCCGAATATCATGGTGGAAAATGGCCGCTTTTCTGGATTCATC
GACTGTGGCCGGCTGGGTGTGGCGGACCGCTATCAGGACATAGCGTTGGCTACCCGTGATATTGCTGAAG
AGCTTGGCGGCGAATGGGCTGACCGCTTCCTCGTGCTTTACGGTATCGCCGCTCCCGATTCGCAGCGCAT
CGCCTTCTATCGCCTTCTTGACGAGTTCTTCTGATGTACAAGTAAAGCGGCCGCGACTCTAGATCATAAT
CAGCCATACCACATTTGTAGAGGTTTTACTTGCTTTAAAAAACCTCCCACACCTCCCCCTGAACCTGAAA
CATAAAATGAATGCAATTGTTGTTGTTTAGTCCCTCCCAATTCGATATCAAGCTTATCGCGATAGATCCT
AATCAACCTCTGGATTACAAAATTTGTGAAAGATTGACTGGTATTCTTAACTATGTTGCTCCTTTTACGC
TATGTGGATACGCTGCTTTAATGCCTTTGTATCATGCTATTGCTTCCCGTATGGCTTTCATTTTCTCCTC
CTTGTATAAATCCTGGTTGCTGTCTCTTTATGAGGAGTTGTGGCCCGTTGTCAGGCAACGTGGCGTGGTG
TGCACTGTGTTTGCTGACGCAACCCCCACTGGTTGGGGCATTGCCACCACCTGTCAGCTCCTTTCCGGGA
CTTTCGCTTTCCCCCTCCCTATTGCCACGGCGGAACTCATCGCCGCCTGCCTTGCCCGCTGCTGGACAGG
GGCTCGGCTGTTGGGCACTGACAATTCCGTGGTGTTGTCGGGGAAATCATCGTCCTTTCCTTGGCTGCTC
GCCTGTGTTGCCACCTGGATTCTGCGCGGGACGTCCTTCTGCTACGTCCCTTCGGCCCTCAATCCAGCGG
ACCTTCCTTCCCGCGGCCTGCTGCCGGCTCTGCGGCCTCTTCCGCGTCTTCGCCTTCGCCCTCAGACGAG
TCGGATCTCCCTTTGGGCCGCCTCCCCGCCTGAGATCCTTTAAGACCAATGACTTACAAGGCAGCTGTAG
ATCTTAGCCACTTTTTAAAAGAAAAGGGGGGACTGGAAGGGCTAATTCACTCCCAACGAAGACAAGATCT
GCTTTTTGCTTGTACTGGGTCTCTCTGGTTAGACCAGATCTGAGCCTGGGAGCTCTCTGGCTAACTAGGG
AACCCACTGCTTAAGCCTCAATAAAGCTTGCCTTGAGTGCTTCAAGTAGTGTGTGCCCGTCTGTTGTGTG
ACTCTGGTAACTAGAGATCCCTCAGACCCTTTTAGTCAGTGTGGAAAATCTCTAGCAGTAGTAGTTCATG
TCATCTTATTATTCAGTATTTATAACTTGCAAAGAAATGAATATCAGAGAGTGAGAGGCCCGGGTTAATT
AAGGAAAGGGCTAGATCATTCTTGAAGACGAAAGGGCCTCGTGATACGCCTATTTTTATAGGTTAATGTC
ATGATAATAATGGTTTCTTAGACGTCAGGTGGCACTTTTCGGGGAAATGTGCGCGGAACCCCTATTTGTT
TATTTTTCTAAATACATTCAAATATGTATCCGCTCATGAGACAATAACCCTGATAAATGCTTCAATAATA
TTGAAAAAGGAAGAGTATGAGTATTCAACATTTCCGTGTCGCCCTTATTCCCTTTTTTGCGGCATTTTGC
CTTCCTGTTTTTGCTCACCCAGAAACGCTGGTGAAAGTAAAAGATGCTGAAGATCAGTTGGGTGCACGAG
TGGGTTACATCGAACTGGATCTCAACAGCGGTAAGATCCTTGAGAGTTTTCGCCCCGAAGAACGTTTTCC
AATGATGAGCACTTTTAAAGTTCTGCTATGTGGCGCGGTATTATCCCGTGTTGACGCCGGGCAAGAGCAA
CTCGGTCGCCGCATACACTATTCTCAGAATGACTTGGTTGAGTACTCACCAGTCACAGAAAAGCATCTTA
CGGATGGCATGACAGTAAGAGAATTATGCAGTGCTGCCATAACCATGAGTGATAACACTGCGGCCAACTT
ACTTCTGACAACGATCGGAGGACCGAAGGAGCTAACCGCTTTTTTGCACAACATGGGGGATCATGTAACT
CGCCTTGATCGTTGGGAACCGGAGCTGAATGAAGCCATACCAAACGACGAGCGTGACACCACGATGCCTG
TAGCAATGGCAACAACGTTGCGCAAACTATTAACTGGCGAACTACTTACTCTAGCTTCCCGGCAACAATT
AATAGACTGGATGGAGGCGGATAAAGTTGCAGGACCACTTCTGCGCTCGGCCCTTCCGGCTGGCTGGTTT
ATTGCTGATAAATCTGGAGCCGGTGAGCGTGGGTCTCGCGGTATCATTGCAGCACTGGGGCCAGATGGTA
AGCCCTCCCGTATCGTAGTTATCTACACGACGGGGAGTCAGGCAACTATGGATGAACGAAATAGACAGAT
CGCTGAGATAGGTGCCTCACTGATTAAGCATTGGTAACTGTCAGACCAAGTTTACTCATATATACTTTAG
ATTGATTTAAAACTTCATTTTTAATTTAAAAGGATCTAGGTGAAGATCCTTTTTGATAATCTCATGACCA
AAATCCCTTAACGTGAGTTTTCGTTCCACTGAGCGTCAGACCCCGTAGAAAAGATCAAAGGATCTTCTTG
AGATCCTTTTTTTCTGCGCGTAATCTGCTGCTTGCAAACAAAAAAACCACCGCTACCAGCGGTGGTTTGT
TTGCCGGATCAAGAGCTACCAACTCTTTTTCCGAAGGTAACTGGCTTCAGCAGAGCGCAGATACCAAATA
CTGTTCTTCTAGTGTAGCCGTAGTTAGGCCACCACTTCAAGAACTCTGTAGCACCGCCTACATACCTCGC
TCTGCTAATCCTGTTACCAGTGGCTGCTGCCAGTGGCGATAAGTCGTGTCTTACCGGGTTGGACTCAAGA
CGATAGTTACCGGATAAGGCGCAGCGGTCGGGCTGAACGGGGGGTTCGTGCACACAGCCCAGCTTGGAGC
GAACGACCTACACCGAACTGAGATACCTACAGCGTGAGCTATGAGAAAGCGCCACGCTTCCCGAAGGGAG
AAAGGCGGACAGGTATCCGGTAAGCGGCAGGGTCGGAACAGGAGAGCGCACGAGGGAGCTTCCAGGGGGA
AACGCCTGGTATCTTTATAGTCCTGTCGGGTTTCGCCACCTCTGACTTGAGCGTCGATTTTTGTGATGCT
CGTCAGGGGGGCGGAGCCTATGGAAAAACGCCAGCAACGCGGCCTTTTTACGGTTCCTGGCCTTTTGCTG
GCCTTTTGCTCACATGTTCTTTCCTGCGTTATCCCCTGATTCTGTGGATAACCGTATTACCGCCTTTGAG
TGAGCTGATACCGCTCGCCGCAGCCGAACGACCGAGCGCAGCGAGTCAGTGAGCGAGGAAGCGGAAGAGC
GCCCAATACGCAAACCGCCTCTCCCCGCGCGTTGGCCGATTCATTAATGCAGCAAGCTCATGGCTGACTA
ATTTTTTTTATTTATGCAGAGGCCGAGGCCGCCTCGGCCTCTGAGCTATTCCAGAAGTAGTGAGGAGGCT
TTTTTGGAGGCCTAGGCTTTTGCAAAAAGCTCCCCGTGGCACGACAGGTTTCCCGACTGGAAAGCGGGCA
GTGAGCGCAACGCAATTAATGTGAGTTAGCTCACTCATTAGGCACCCCAGGCTTTACACTTTATGCTTCC
GGCTCGTATGTTGTGTGGAATTGTGAGCGGATAACAATTTCACACAGGAAACAGCTATGACATGATTACG
AATTTCACAAATAAAGCATTTTTTTCACTGCATTCTAGTTGTGGTTTGTCCAAACTCATCAATGTATCTT
ATCATGTCTGGATCAACTGGATAACTCAAGCTAACCAAAATCATCCCAAACTTCCCACCCCATACCCTAT
TACCACTGCCAATTACCTGTGGTTTCATTTACTCTAAACCTGTGATTCCTCTGAATTATTTTCATTTTAA
AGAAATTGTATTTGTTAAATATGTACTACAAACTTAGTAGT
Features (pLannotate 1.2.2; 34 found; start..end, strand, type, name):
    377..634     +  LTR            5' LTR (truncated): truncated 5' long terminal repeat (LTR) from HIV-1
    681..806     +  misc_feature   HIV-1 Ψ: packaging signal of human immunodeficiency virus type 1
    790..1128    +  CDS            HIV-1 gag (fragment): gag protein from human immunodeficiency virus 1; gag
   1303..1536    +  misc_feature   RRE: The Rev response element (RRE) of HIV-1 allows for Rev-dependent mRNA export from the nucleus to the cytoplasm.
   1913..2013    +  CDS            Rev (fragment): human immunodeficiency virus 1 (HIV-1) Rev protein; rev; enhances nuclear export of unspliced and incompletely spliced viral mRNAs
   2058..2175    +  misc_feature   cPPT/CTS: central polypurine tract and central termination sequence of HIV-1
   2230..2500    +  protein_bind   tetracycline response element: contains seven copies of the tetracycline operator tetO tetracycline repressor TetR
   2511..2528    +  misc_feature   MCS (fragment): pUC18/19 multiple cloning site
   2533..2571    +  promoter       minimal CMV promoter: human cytomegalovirus (CMV) immediate early promoter
   2701..2725    +  protein_bind   attB1: mutant version of attB; recombination site for the Gateway® BP reaction BP Clonase™
   2769..4367    +  CDS            SRC: SRC_CHICK - Experimental evidence at protein level: Swiss-Prot protein existence level 1. Non-receptor protein tyrosine kinase which is activated following engagement of many different classes of cellular receptors including immune response receptors, integrins and other adhesion receptors, receptor protein tyrosine kinases, G protein-coupled receptors as well as cytokine receptors. Participates in signaling pathways that control a diverse spectrum of biological activities including gene transcription, immune response, cell adhesion, cell cycle progression, apoptosis, migration, and transforma
   4388..4412    -  protein_bind   attB2: mutant version of attB; recombination site for the Gateway® BP reaction BP Clonase™
   4524..4559    +  promoter       PGK promoter (fragment): mouse phosphoglycerate kinase 1 promoter
   4577..5788    +  promoter       UbC promoter: human ubiquitin C promoter
   5847..6544    +  CDS            rtTA3 (fragment): reverse tetracycline transactivator 3 activates expression from Tet-responsive promoters in the presence of doxycycline
   6474..6584    +  CDS            VP48: 3 tandem repeats of the minimal activation domain of herpes simplex virus VP16 (Cheng et al., 2013)
   6742..7204    +  misc_feature   IRES: internal ribosome entry site (IRES) of the encephalomyocarditis virus (EMCV)
   7220..8014    +  CDS            NeoR/KanR: aminoglycoside phosphotransferase from Tn5; aph(3')-II (or nptII); confers resistance to neomycin, kanamycin, and G418 (Geneticin®)
   8042..8125    +  CDS            large T antigen (fragment): large T antigen from SV40 (simian virus 40)
   8159..8179    +  misc_feature   MCS (fragment): pBluescript multiple cloning site
   8191..8779    +  misc_feature   WPRE: woodchuck hepatitis virus posttranscriptional regulatory element
   8787..8852    +  CDS            nef (fragment): NEF_HV1Z2 - Experimental evidence at protein level: Swiss-Prot protein existence level 1. Extracellular Nef protein targets CD4(+) T-lymphocytes for apoptosis by interacting with CXCR4 surface receptors. From Human immunodeficiency virus type 1 group M subtype D (isolate Z2/CDC-Z34) (HIV-1).
   8854..9087    +  LTR            3' LTR (ΔU3): self-inactivating 3' long terminal repeat (LTR) from HIV-1
   9292..9396    +  promoter       AmpR promoter: bla
   9397..10257   +  CDS            AmpR: β-lactamase; bla; confers resistance to ampicillin, carbenicillin, and related antibiotics
  10428..11016   +  rep_origin     ori: high-copy-number ColE1/pMB1/pBR322/pUC origin of replication
  11199..11253   +  CDS            lacI (fragment): lac repressor; lacI; The lac repressor binds to the lac operator to inhibit transcription in E. coli. This inhibition can be relieved by adding lactose or isopropyl-β-D-thiogalactopyranoside (IPTG).
  11259..11352   +  rep_origin     SV40 ori (fragment): SV40 origin of replication
  11377..11414   +  CDS            lacI (fragment): lac repressor; lacI; The lac repressor binds to the lac operator to inhibit transcription in E. coli. This inhibition can be relieved by adding lactose or isopropyl-β-D-thiogalactopyranoside (IPTG).
  11427..11448   +  protein_bind   CAP binding site: CAP binding activates transcription in the presence of cAMP. E. coli catabolite activator protein
  11463..11493   +  promoter       lac promoter: promoter for the E. coli lac operon
  11497..11519   +  protein_bind   lac operator (fragment): The lac repressor binds to the lac operator to inhibit transcription in E. coli. This inhibition can be relieved by adding lactose or isopropyl-β-D-thiogalactopyranoside (IPTG). lac repressor encoded by lacI
  11551..11634   +  polyA_signal   SV40 poly(A) signal (fragment): SV40 polyadenylation signal
  11801..329     +  CDS            nef (fragment) (across the origin): NEF_HV1BR - Experimental evidence at protein level: Swiss-Prot protein existence level 1. Extracellular Nef protein targets CD4(+) T-lymphocytes for apoptosis by interacting with CXCR4 surface receptors (PubMed:14990729). From Human immunodeficiency virus type 1 group M subtype B (isolate BRU/LAI) (HIV-1).
