>Addgene plasmid #215464 | pINDUCER20-Src(Y527F) Sequencing Result | analyzer sequence | sequence record 449329
AACTAGGGAACCCACTGCTTAAGCCTCAATAAAGCTTGCCTTGAGTGCTTCAAGTAGTGTGTGCCCGTCT
GTTGTGTGACTCTGGTAACTAGAGATCCCTCAGACCCTTTTAGTCAGTGTGGAAAATCTCTAGCAGTAGT
AGTTCATGTCATCTTATTATTCAGTATTTATAACTTGCAAAGAAATGAATATCAGAGAGTGAGAGGCCCG
GGTTAATTAAGGAAAGGGCTAGATCATTCTTGAAGACGAAAGGGCCTCGTGATACGCCTATTTTTATAGG
TTAATGTCATGATAATAATGGTTTCTTAGACGTCAGGTGGCACTTTTCGGGGAAATGTGCGCGGAACCCC
TATTTGTTTATTTTTCTAAATACATTCAAATATGTATCCGCTCATGAGACAATAACCCTGATAAATGCTT
CAATAATATTGAAAAAGGAAGAGTATGAGTATTCAACATTTCCGTGTCGCCCTTATTCCCTTTTTTGCGG
CATTTTGCCTTCCTGTTTTTGCTCACCCAGAAACGCTGGTGAAAGTAAAAGATGCTGAAGATCAGTTGGG
TGCACGAGTGGGTTACATCGAACTGGATCTCAACAGCGGTAAGATCCTTGAGAGTTTTCGCCCCGAAGAA
CGTTTTCCAATGATGAGCACTTTTAAAGTTCTGCTATGTGGCGCGGTATTATCCCGTGTTGACGCCGGGC
AAGAGCAACTCGGTCGCCGCATACACTATTCTCAGAATGACTTGGTTGAGTACTCACCAGTCACAGAAAA
GCATCTTACGGATGGCATGACAGTAAGAGAATTATGCAGTGCTGCCATAACCATGAGTGATAACACTGCG
GCCAACTTACTTCTGACAACGATCGGAGGACCGAAGGAGCTAACCGCTTTTTTGCACAACATGGGGGATC
ATGTAACTCGCCTTGATCGTTGGGAACCGGAGCTGAATGAAGCCATACCAAACGACGAGCGTGACACCAC
GATGCCTGTAGCAATGGCAACAACGTTGCGCAAACTATTAACTGGCGAACTACTTACTCTAGCTTCCCGG
CAACAATTAATAGACTGGATGGAGGCGGATAAAGTTGCAGGACCACTTCTGCGCTCGGCCCTTCCGGCTG
GCTGGTTTATTGCTGATAAATCTGGAGCCGGTGAGCGTGGGTCTCGCGGTATCATTGCAGCACTGGGGCC
AGATGGTAAGCCCTCCCGTATCGTAGTTATCTACACGACGGGGAGTCAGGCAACTATGGATGAACGAAAT
AGACAGATCGCTGAGATAGGTGCCTCACTGATTAAGCATTGGTAACTGTCAGACCAAGTTTACTCATATA
TACTTTAGATTGATTTAAAACTTCATTTTTAATTTAAAAGGATCTAGGTGAAGATCCTTTTTGATAATCT
CATGACCAAAATCCCTTAACGTGAGTTTTCGTTCCACTGAGCGTCAGACCCCGTAGAAAAGATCAAAGGA
TCTTCTTGAGATCCTTTTTTTCTGCGCGTAATCTGCTGCTTGCAAACAAAAAAACCACCGCTACCAGCGG
TGGTTTGTTTGCCGGATCAAGAGCTACCAACTCTTTTTCCGAAGGTAACTGGCTTCAGCAGAGCGCAGAT
ACCAAATACTGTTCTTCTAGTGTAGCCGTAGTTAGGCCACCACTTCAAGAACTCTGTAGCACCGCCTACA
TACCTCGCTCTGCTAATCCTGTTACCAGTGGCTGCTGCCAGTGGCGATAAGTCGTGTCTTACCGGGTTGG
ACTCAAGACGATAGTTACCGGATAAGGCGCAGCGGTCGGGCTGAACGGGGGGTTCGTGCACACAGCCCAG
CTTGGAGCGAACGACCTACACCGAACTGAGATACCTACAGCGTGAGCTATGAGAAAGCGCCACGCTTCCC
GAAGGGAGAAAGGCGGACAGGTATCCGGTAAGCGGCAGGGTCGGAACAGGAGAGCGCACGAGGGAGCTTC
CAGGGGGAAACGCCTGGTATCTTTATAGTCCTGTCGGGTTTCGCCACCTCTGACTTGAGCGTCGATTTTT
GTGATGCTCGTCAGGGGGGCGGAGCCTATGGAAAAACGCCAGCAACGCGGCCTTTTTACGGTTCCTGGCC
TTTTGCTGGCCTTTTGCTCACATGTTCTTTCCTGCGTTATCCCCTGATTCTGTGGATAACCGTATTACCG
CCTTTGAGTGAGCTGATACCGCTCGCCGCAGCCGAACGACCGAGCGCAGCGAGTCAGTGAGCGAGGAAGC
GGAAGAGCGCCCAATACGCAAACCGCCTCTCCCCGCGCGTTGGCCGATTCATTAATGCAGCAAGCTCATG
GCTGACTAATTTTTTTTATTTATGCAGAGGCCGAGGCCGCCTCGGCCTCTGAGCTATTCCAGAAGTAGTG
AGGAGGCTTTTTTGGAGGCCTAGGCTTTTGCAAAAAGCTCCCCGTGGCACGACAGGTTTCCCGACTGGAA
AGCGGGCAGTGAGCGCAACGCAATTAATGTGAGTTAGCTCACTCATTAGGCACCCCAGGCTTTACACTTT
ATGCTTCCGGCTCGTATGTTGTGTGGAATTGTGAGCGGATAACAATTTCACACAGGAAACAGCTATGACA
TGATTACGAATTTCACAAATAAAGCATTTTTTTCACTGCATTCTAGTTGTGGTTTGTCCAAACTCATCAA
TGTATCTTATCATGTCTGGATCAACTGGATAACTCAAGCTAACCAAAATCATCCCAAACTTCCCACCCCA
TACCCTATTACCACTGCCAATTACCTGTGGTTTCATTTACTCTAAACCTGTGATTCCTCTGAATTATTTT
CATTTTAAAGAAATTGTATTTGTTAAATATGTACTACAAACTTAGTAGTTGGAAGGGCTAATTCACTCCC
AAAGAAGACAAGATATCCTTGATCTGTGGATCTACCACACACAAGGCTACTTCCCTGATTAGCAGAACTA
CACACCAGGGCCAGGGGTCAGATATCCACTGACCTTTGGATGGTGCTACAAGCTAGTACCAGTTGAGCCA
GATAAGGTAGAAGAGGCCAATAAAGGAGAGAACACCAGCTTGTTACACCCTGTGAGCCTGCATGGGATGG
ATGACCCGGAGAGAGAAGTGTTAGAGTGGAGGTTTGACAGCCGCCTAGCATTTCATCACGTGGCCCGAGA
GCTGCATCCGGAGTACTTCAAGAACTGCTGATATCGAGCTTGCTACAAGGGACTTTCCGCTGGGGACTTT
CCAGGGAGGCGTGGCCTGGGCGGGACTGGGGAGTGGCGAGCCCTCAGATCCTGCATATAAGCAGCTGCTT
TTTGCCTGTACTGGGTCTCTCTGGTTAGACCAGATCTGAGCCTGGGAGCTCTCTGGCT
Features (pLannotate 1.2.2; 12 found; start..end, strand, type, name):
    340..444     +  promoter       AmpR promoter: bla
    445..1305    +  CDS            AmpR: β-lactamase; bla; confers resistance to ampicillin, carbenicillin, and related antibiotics
   1476..2064    +  rep_origin     ori: high-copy-number ColE1/pMB1/pBR322/pUC origin of replication
   2247..2301    +  CDS            lacI (fragment): lac repressor; lacI; The lac repressor binds to the lac operator to inhibit transcription in E. coli. This inhibition can be relieved by adding lactose or isopropyl-β-D-thiogalactopyranoside (IPTG).
   2307..2400    +  rep_origin     SV40 ori (fragment): SV40 origin of replication
   2425..2462    +  CDS            lacI (fragment): lac repressor; lacI; The lac repressor binds to the lac operator to inhibit transcription in E. coli. This inhibition can be relieved by adding lactose or isopropyl-β-D-thiogalactopyranoside (IPTG).
   2475..2496    +  protein_bind   CAP binding site: CAP binding activates transcription in the presence of cAMP. E. coli catabolite activator protein
   2511..2541    +  promoter       lac promoter: promoter for the E. coli lac operon
   2549..2565    +  protein_bind   lac operator: The lac repressor binds to the lac operator to inhibit transcription in E. coli. This inhibition can be relieved by adding lactose or isopropyl-β-D-thiogalactopyranoside (IPTG). lac repressor encoded by lacI
   2599..2682    +  polyA_signal   SV40 poly(A) signal (fragment): SV40 polyadenylation signal
   2849..3178    +  CDS            nef (fragment): NEF_HV1BR - Experimental evidence at protein level: Swiss-Prot protein existence level 1. Extracellular Nef protein targets CD4(+) T-lymphocytes for apoptosis by interacting with CXCR4 surface receptors (PubMed:14990729). From Human immunodeficiency virus type 1 group M subtype B (isolate BRU/LAI) (HIV-1).
   3226..135     +  LTR            5' LTR (truncated) (across the origin): truncated 5' long terminal repeat (LTR) from HIV-1
