[The description below was written by a language model from this plasmid's Addgene catalogue record and pLannotate feature annotations shown in this document.]
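Description:
pINDUCER20-Src(Y527F) is an 11.8 kb HIV-1-based lentiviral transfer vector built on the pINDUCER20 backbone for doxycycline-inducible expression of a constitutively active chicken Src kinase. In bacteria it is maintained through a high-copy ColE1/pUC-type origin and selected with ampicillin via β-lactamase. The viral portion carries a truncated 5' LTR, the Ψ packaging signal with a short gag fragment, the Rev response element, the cPPT/CTS and a self-inactivating ΔU3 3' LTR, so the genome can be packaged and integrated when the viral proteins are supplied in trans, but the integrated provirus lacks LTR promoter activity. A WPRE upstream of the 3' LTR enhances transcript stability and expression.

The payload is an all-in-one Tet-On system. A tetracycline response element with seven tetO copies fused to a minimal CMV promoter drives the roughly 1.6 kb Gallus gallus Src coding sequence, which is flanked by attB1 and attB2 sites left by Gateway recombination. The Y527F substitution is recorded as making the kinase constitutively active; it removes the C-terminal regulatory tyrosine whose phosphorylation normally holds Src in its inactive conformation. Downstream, a human UbC promoter constitutively expresses the reverse transactivator rtTA3, linked through an EMCV IRES to the neomycin resistance gene, so transduced cells can be selected with G418 and switch on Src only when doxycycline is added. No epitope tag or fluorescent reporter is annotated.

The associated publication concerns integrin β1 phosphorylation and breast cancer cell invasion, consistent with use for controlled Src activation in stable cell lines. A second, 3.3 kb sequencing record covers only the bacterial backbone and the 5' LTR region and matches the full sequence there.
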