Addgene plasmid #215464: pINDUCER20-Src(Y527F)
Purpose: Dox-inducible lentiviral transfer vector with Src constitutively-active mutant (Y527F)
Depositing lab: Johanna Ivaska. Depositing organization: Turku Bioscience Centre. Publication: Dynamic regulation of integrin beta1 phosphorylation supports invasion of breast cancer cells. Conway JRW, Joshi O, Kaivola J, Follain G, Gounis M, Kuhl D, Ivaska J. Nat Cell Biol. 2025 May 26. doi: 10.1038/s41556-025-01663-4. PubMed 40419795.
Backbone
  Vector backbone: pINDUCER20
  Backbone manufacturer: Addgene plasmid #44012
  Total vector size (bp): 11801
  Vector type: Lentiviral
  Selectable markers: Neomycin (select with G418)
Growth in bacteria
  Bacterial resistance: Ampicillin, 100 μg/mL
  Growth temperature: 37°C
  Growth strain: NEB Stable
  Copy number: High Copy
Gene/Insert
  Gene/Insert name: Src
  Species: G. gallus (chicken)
  Insert size (bp): 1602
  Mutation: Y527F (constitutively-active)
  Entrez Gene: SRC (a.k.a. PP60C-SCR, SDR, c-src)
  Promoter: mCMV, Doxycycline-inducible
  Cloning method: Gateway Cloning
  Sequencing primers: 5′ mCMV_F; 3′ WPRE_R
Terms and licenses: Academic/Nonprofit Terms; Industry Terms
How to cite: pINDUCER20-Src(Y527F) was a gift from Johanna Ivaska (Addgene plasmid # 215464 ; http://n2t.net/addgene:215464 ; RRID:Addgene_215464)
